Addgene plasmid #136602: pcDNA3-N-mSOG-FRB-IRES-mCherry
Purpose: Encodes FRB tagged with the N-terminal fragment of split-miniSOG (mSOG1-94).
Depositing lab: John Ngo. Depositing organization: Boston University Main Campus. Publication: Split-miniSOG for Spatially Detecting Intracellular Protein-Protein Interactions by Correlated Light and Electron Microscopy. Boassa D, Lemieux SP, Lev-Ram V, Hu J, Xiong Q, Phan S, Mackey M, Ramachandra R, Peace RE, Adams SR, Ellisman MH, Ngo JT. Cell Chem Biol. 2019 Oct 17;26(10):1407-1416.e5. doi: 10.1016/j.chembiol.2019.07.007. Epub 2019 Aug 1. PubMed 31378710.
Backbone
  Vector backbone: pcDNA3.1
  Backbone manufacturer: Invitrogen
  Total vector size (bp): 7466
  Vector type: Mammalian Expression
  Selectable markers: Hygromycin
Growth in bacteria
  Bacterial resistance: Ampicillin, 100 μg/mL
  Growth temperature: 37°C
  Growth strain: DH5alpha
  Copy number: High Copy
Gene/Insert
  Gene/Insert name: N-mSOG-FRB
  Promoter: CMV
  Cloning method: Restriction Enzyme; 5′ cloning site HindIII (not destroyed); 3′ cloning site XhoI (not destroyed)
  Sequencing primers: 5′ CMV Forward
Terms and licenses: Academic/Nonprofit Terms; Industry Terms: Not Available to Industry
How to cite: pcDNA3-N-mSOG-FRB-IRES-mCherry was a gift from John Ngo (Addgene plasmid # 136602 ; http://n2t.net/addgene:136602 ; RRID:Addgene_136602)
