[The description below was written by a language model from this plasmid's Addgene catalogue record and pLannotate feature annotations shown in this document.]
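Description:
pcDNA3-N-mSOG-FRB-IRES-mCherry is a mammalian expression plasmid of roughly 7.5 kb built on the Invitrogen pcDNA3.1 backbone. It is maintained in E. coli through a high-copy ColE1/pUC-type origin and an ampicillin resistance gene (β-lactamase). An f1 origin is also present. For selection in mammalian cells it carries a hygromycin resistance cassette driven by the SV40 enhancer/early promoter and terminated by the SV40 polyadenylation signal. The feature table also lists short partial matches, including fragments of ble, lacI, an HIV-1 LTR and bom. These look like backbone remnants or incidental annotation hits rather than functional elements.

The payload, cloned between HindIII and XhoI, is a bicistronic unit transcribed from the CMV enhancer/promoter and ended by the bovine growth hormone polyadenylation signal. A T7 promoter lies just upstream of the insert. The first open reading frame fuses the N-terminal fragment of split-miniSOG (residues 1–94) to FRB, the rapamycin-binding domain derived from human mTOR. miniSOG is a flavin-binding fluorescent protein derived from Arabidopsis thaliana. A picornavirus-type IRES then allows independent translation of mCherry from the same transcript, so red fluorescence marks transfected cells without being attached to the fusion protein.

According to the record, the construct supplies one half of a split-miniSOG complementation system for detecting intracellular protein–protein interactions by correlated light and electron microscopy. FRB is commonly paired with FKBP in rapamycin-induced dimerization, so a partner carrying the complementary miniSOG fragment would be expected to reconstitute the tag. The record itself does not name that partner construct.
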