Features (pLannotate 1.2.2; 23 found; start..end, strand, type, name):
      1..204     +  promoter       CMV promoter: human cytomegalovirus (CMV) immediate early promoter
    200..233     +  LTR            5' LTR (truncated) (fragment): truncated 5' long terminal repeat (LTR) from HIV-1
    249..267     +  promoter       T7 promoter: promoter for bacteriophage T7 RNA polymerase
    309..590     +  CDS            miniSOG (fragment): miniSOG is a basic (constitutively fluorescent) cyan fluorescent protein published in 2011, derived from Arabidopsis thaliana. It requires the cofactor flavin for fluorescence.
    639..917     +  CDS            MTOR (fragment): MTOR_HUMAN - Also known as FRAP, FRAP1, FRAP2, RAFT1, RAPT1. Experimental evidence at protein level: Swiss-Prot protein existence level 1. Serine/threonine protein kinase which is a central regulator of cellular metabolism, growth and survival in response to hormones, growth factors, nutrients, energy and stress signals (PubMed:12087098, PubMed:12150925, PubMed:12150926, PubMed:12231510, PubMed:12718876, PubMed:14651849, PubMed:15268862, PubMed:15467718, PubMed:15545625, PubMed:15718470, PubMed:18497260, PubMed:18762023, PubMed:18925875, PubMed:20516213, PubMed:20537536, PubMed:21659604, PubMe
   1284..1532    +  ncRNA          IRES Picorna: Accession: RF00229 - Picornavirus internal ribosome entry site (IRES)
   1535..2242    +  CDS            mCherry: mCherry is a basic (constitutively fluorescent) red fluorescent protein published in 2004, derived from Discosoma sp.. It is reported to be a very rapidly-maturing monomer with low acid sensitivity.
   2283..2507    +  polyA_signal   bGH poly(A) signal: bovine growth hormone polyadenylation signal
   2511..2532    +  promoter       SV40 promoter (fragment): SV40 enhancer and early promoter
   2553..2981    +  rep_origin     f1 ori (sequence partly withheld): f1 bacteriophage origin of replication; arrow indicates direction of (+) strand synthesis
   2995..3324    +  promoter       SV40 promoter: SV40 enhancer and early promoter
   3373..4398    +  CDS            HygR: aminoglycoside phosphotransferase from E. coli; aph(4)-Ia; confers resistance to hygromycin
   4408..4533    +  CDS            ble (fragment): BLE_KLEPN - Experimental evidence at protein level: Swiss-Prot protein existence level 1. Binding protein with a strong affinity to the bleomycin family of antibiotics. Binds to CL990; an antimitotic-antibiotic compound. From Klebsiella pneumoniae.
   4528..4649    +  polyA_signal   SV40 poly(A) signal: SV40 polyadenylation signal
   4722..4738    -  protein_bind   lac operator: The lac repressor binds to the lac operator to inhibit transcription in E. coli. This inhibition can be relieved by adding lactose or isopropyl-β-D-thiogalactopyranoside (IPTG). lac repressor encoded by lacI
   4746..4776    -  promoter       lac promoter: promoter for the E. coli lac operon
   4791..4812    -  protein_bind   CAP binding site: CAP binding activates transcription in the presence of cAMP. E. coli catabolite activator protein
   4825..4917    -  CDS            lacI (fragment): lac repressor; lacI; The lac repressor binds to the lac operator to inhibit transcription in E. coli. This inhibition can be relieved by adding lactose or isopropyl-β-D-thiogalactopyranoside (IPTG).
   5100..5688    -  rep_origin     ori: high-copy-number ColE1/pMB1/pBR322/pUC origin of replication
   5859..6719    -  CDS            AmpR: β-lactamase; bla; confers resistance to ampicillin, carbenicillin, and related antibiotics
   6720..6824    -  promoter       AmpR promoter: bla
   6883..6935    -  misc_feature   bom (fragment): basis of mobility region from pBR322
   7090..7469    +  enhancer       CMV enhancer: human cytomegalovirus immediate early enhancer
>Addgene plasmid #136602 | pcDNA3-N-mSOG-FRB-IRES-mCherry | addgene full sequence | sequence record 331617 | Addgene NGS Result
GTGATGCGGTTTTGGCAGTACATCAATGGGCGTGGATAGCGGTTTGACTCACGGGGATTTCCAAGTCTCC
ACCCCATTGACGTCAATGGGAGTTTGTTTTGGCACCAAAATCAACGGGACTTTCCAAAATGTCGTAACAA
CTCCGCCCCATTGACGCAAATGGGCGGTAGGCGTGTACGGTGGGAGGTCTATATAAGCAGAGCTCTCTGG
CTAACTAGAGAACCCACTGCTTACTGGCTTATCGAAATTAATACGACTCACTATAGGGAGACCCAAGCTG
GCTAGCGTTTAAACTTAAGCTTGCCACCATGGAGAAGAGTTTTGTCATCACTGATCCTAGGCTCCCCGAT
AATCCTATCATCTTCGCGTCCGATGGTTTTCTGGAGCTCACCGAGTACTCCCGCGAAGAAATCCTGGGAC
GCAACGGGCGGTTCCTGCAGGGGCCAGAGACCGATCAGGCCACCGTTCAGAAGATTCGCGACGCTATAAG
AGATCAGCGCGAGATTACTGTCCAACTCATAAATTACACAAAATCCGGAAAAAAGTTCTGGAACTTGCTG
CATCTGCAGCCCATGCGCGATCAGAAGGGTGGAGGCAGTAGTGGCGGGGGTAAGACTGGCGAGTCTATGG
CCTCTAGGATCCTCTGGCATGAGATGTGGCACGAGGGCCTTGAGGAGGCCTCTCGCCTCTATTTCGGCGA
GAGGAATGTAAAAGGCATGTTTGAAGTCCTCGAACCCCTTCATGCAATGATGGAACGCGGCCCTCAGACC
CTTAAAGAAACATCTTTTAACCAAGCGTATGGAAGGGATCTGATGGAGGCCCAAGAATGGTGCCGGAAAT
ACATGAAAAGCGGGAATGTTAAGGACCTTTTGCAAGCATGGGATCTCTACTATCACGTGTTCAGACGCAT
CAGTAAGTCCGGGCGGGGCTCCTACGTCTGACTCGAGTACTCCGGTATTGCGGTACCCTTGTACGCCTGT
TTTATACTCCCTTCCCGTAACTTAGACGCACAAAACCAAGTTCAATAGAAGGGGGTACAAACCAGTACCA
CCACGAACAAGCACTTCTGTTTCCCCGGTGATGTCGTATAGACTGCTTGCGTGGTTGAAAGCGACGGATC
CGTTATCCGCTTATGTACTTCGAGAAGCCCAGTACCACCTCGGAATCTTCGATGCGTTGCGCTCAGCACT
CAACCCCAGAGTGTAGCTTAGGCTGATGAGTCTGGACATCCCTCACCGGTGACGGTGGTCCAGGCTGCGT
TGGCGGCCTACCTATGGCTAACGCCATGGGACGCTAGTTGTGAACAAGGTGTGAAGAGCCTATTGAGCTA
CATAAGAATCCTCCGGCCCCTGAATGCGGCTAATCCCAACCTCGGAGCAGGTGGTCACAAACCAGTGATT
GGCCTGTCGTAACGCGCAAGTCCGTGGCGGAACCGACTACTTTGGGTGTCCGTGTTTCCTTTTATTTTAT
TGTGGCTGCTTATGGTGACAATCACAGATTGTTATCATAAAGCGAATTGGATAGGATCCGTACGATGGTG
AGCAAGGGCGAGGAGGATAACATGGCCATCATCAAGGAGTTCATGCGCTTCAAGGTGCACATGGAGGGCT
CCGTGAACGGCCACGAGTTCGAGATCGAGGGCGAGGGCGAGGGCCGCCCCTACGAGGGCACCCAGACCGC
CAAGCTGAAGGTGACCAAGGGTGGCCCCCTGCCCTTCGCCTGGGACATCCTGTCCCCTCAGTTCATGTAC
GGCTCCAAGGCCTACGTGAAGCACCCCGCCGACATCCCCGACTACTTGAAGCTGTCCTTCCCCGAGGGCT
TCAAGTGGGAGCGCGTGATGAACTTCGAGGACGGCGGCGTGGTGACCGTGACCCAGGACTCCTCCCTGCA
GGACGGCGAGTTCATCTACAAGGTGAAGCTGCGCGGCACCAACTTCCCCTCCGACGGCCCCGTAATGCAG
AAGAAGACCATGGGCTGGGAGGCCTCCTCCGAGCGGATGTACCCCGAGGACGGCGCCCTGAAGGGCGAGA
TCAAGCAGAGGCTGAAGCTGAAGGACGGCGGCCACTACGACGCTGAGGTCAAGACCACCTACAAGGCCAA
GAAGCCCGTGCAGCTGCCCGGCGCCTACAACGTCAACATCAAGTTGGACATCACCTCCCACAACGAGGAC
TACACCATCGTGGAACAGTACGAACGCGCCGAGGGCCGCCACTCCACCGGCGGCATGGACGAGCTGTACA
AGTAATCTAGAGGGCCCGTTTAAACCCGCTGATCAGCCTCGACTGTGCCTTCTAGTTGCCAGCCATCTGT
TGTTTGCCCCTCCCCCGTGCCTTCCTTGACCCTGGAAGGTGCCACTCCCACTGTCCTTTCCTAATAAAAT
GAGGAAATTGCATCGCATTGTCTGAGTAGGTGTCATTCTATTCTGGGGGGTGGGGTGGGGCAGGACAGCA
AGGGGGAGGATTGGGAAGACAATAGCAGGCATGCTGGGGATGCGGTGGGCTCTATGGCTTCTGAGGCGGA
AAGAACCAGCTGGGGCTCTAGGGGGTATCCCC
[124 nt withheld, positions 2553-2676]
C
[91 nt withheld, positions 2678-2768]
A
[49 nt withheld, positions 2770-2818]
CCTTTGACGTTGGAGTCCACGTTCTTT
[37 nt withheld, positions 2846-2882]
ACCCTATCTCGGTCTATTCTTTTGATTTATAAGGGATTTTGCCGATTTCGGCCTATTGGTTAAAAAATGA
GCTGATTTAACAAAAATTTAACGCGAATTAATTCTGTGGAATGTGTGTCAGTTAGGGTGTGGAAAGTCCC
CAGGCTCCCCAGCAGGCAGAAGTATGCAAAGCATGCATCTCAATTAGTCAGCAACCAGGTGTGGAAAGTC
CCCAGGCTCCCCAGCAGGCAGAAGTATGCAAAGCATGCATCTCAATTAGTCAGCAACCATAGTCCCGCCC
CTAACTCCGCCCATCCCGCCCCTAACTCCGCCCAGTTCCGCCCATTCTCCGCCCCATGGCTGACTAATTT
TTTTTATTTATGCAGAGGCCGAGGCCGCCTCTGCCTCTGAGCTATTCCAGAAGTAGTGAGGAGGCTTTTT
TGGAGGCCTAGGCTTTTGCAAAAAGCTCCCGGGAGCTTGTATATCCATTTTCGGATCTGATCAGCACGTG
ATGAAAAAGCCTGAACTCACCGCGACGTCTGTCGAGAAGTTTCTGATCGAAAAGTTCGACAGCGTCTCCG
ACCTGATGCAGCTCTCGGAGGGCGAAGAATCTCGTGCTTTCAGCTTCGATGTAGGAGGGCGTGGATATGT
CCTGCGGGTAAATAGCTGCGCCGATGGTTTCTACAAAGATCGTTATGTTTATCGGCACTTTGCATCGGCC
GCGCTCCCGATTCCGGAAGTGCTTGACATTGGGGAATTCAGCGAGAGCCTGACCTATTGCATCTCCCGCC
GTGCACAGGGTGTCACGTTGCAAGACCTGCCTGAAACCGAACTGCCCGCTGTTCTGCAGCCGGTCGCGGA
GGCCATGGATGCGATCGCTGCGGCCGATCTTAGCCAGACGAGCGGGTTCGGCCCATTCGGACCGCAAGGA
ATCGGTCAATACACTACATGGCGTGATTTCATATGCGCGATTGCTGATCCCCATGTGTATCACTGGCAAA
CTGTGATGGACGACACCGTCAGTGCGTCCGTCGCGCAGGCTCTCGATGAGCTGATGCTTTGGGCCGAGGA
CTGCCCCGAAGTCCGGCACCTCGTGCACGCGGATTTCGGCTCCAACAATGTCCTGACGGACAATGGCCGC
ATAACAGCGGTCATTGACTGGAGCGAGGCGATGTTCGGGGATTCCCAATACGAGGTCGCCAACATCTTCT
TCTGGAGGCCGTGGTTGGCTTGTATGGAGCAGCAGACGCGCTACTTCGAGCGGAGGCATCCGGAGCTTGC
AGGATCGCCGCGGCTCCGGGCGTATATGCTCCGCATTGGTCTTGACCAACTCTATCAGAGCTTGGTTGAC
GGCAATTTCGATGATGCAGCTTGGGCGCAGGGTCGATGCGACGCAATCGTCCGATCCGGAGCCGGGACTG
TCGGGCGTACACAAATCGCCCGCAGAAGCGCGGCCGTCTGGACCGATGGCTGTGTAGAAGTACTCGCCGA
TAGTGGAAACCGACGCCCCAGCACTCGTCCGAGGGCAAAGGAATAGCACGTGCTACGAGATTTCGATTCC
ACCGCCGCCTTCTATGAAAGGTTGGGCTTCGGAATCGTTTTCCGGGACGCCGGCTGGATGATCCTCCAGC
GCGGGGATCTCATGCTGGAGTTCTTCGCCCACCCCAACTTGTTTATTGCAGCTTATAATGGTTACAAATA
AAGCAATAGCATCACAAATTTCACAAATAAAGCATTTTTTTCACTGCATTCTAGTTGTGGTTTGTCCAAA
CTCATCAATGTATCTTATCATGTCTGTATACCGTCGACCTCTAGCTAGAGCTTGGCGTAATCATGGTCAT
AGCTGTTTCCTGTGTGAAATTGTTATCCGCTCACAATTCCACACAACATACGAGCCGGAAGCATAAAGTG
TAAAGCCTGGGGTGCCTAATGAGTGAGCTAACTCACATTAATTGCGTTGCGCTCACTGCCCGCTTTCCAG
TCGGGAAACCTGTCGTGCCAGCTGCATTAATGAATCGGCCAACGCGCGGGGAGAGGCGGTTTGCGTATTG
GGCGCTCTTCCGCTTCCTCGCTCACTGACTCGCTGCGCTCGGTCGTTCGGCTGCGGCGAGCGGTATCAGC
TCACTCAAAGGCGGTAATACGGTTATCCACAGAATCAGGGGATAACGCAGGAAAGAACATGTGAGCAAAA
GGCCAGCAAAAGGCCAGGAACCGTAAAAAGGCCGCGTTGCTGGCGTTTTTCCATAGGCTCCGCCCCCCTG
ACGAGCATCACAAAAATCGACGCTCAAGTCAGAGGTGGCGAAACCCGACAGGACTATAAAGATACCAGGC
GTTTCCCCCTGGAAGCTCCCTCGTGCGCTCTCCTGTTCCGACCCTGCCGCTTACCGGATACCTGTCCGCC
TTTCTCCCTTCGGGAAGCGTGGCGCTTTCTCATAGCTCACGCTGTAGGTATCTCAGTTCGGTGTAGGTCG
TTCGCTCCAAGCTGGGCTGTGTGCACGAACCCCCCGTTCAGCCCGACCGCTGCGCCTTATCCGGTAACTA
TCGTCTTGAGTCCAACCCGGTAAGACACGACTTATCGCCACTGGCAGCAGCCACTGGTAACAGGATTAGC
AGAGCGAGGTATGTAGGCGGTGCTACAGAGTTCTTGAAGTGGTGGCCTAACTACGGCTACACTAGAAGAA
CAGTATTTGGTATCTGCGCTCTGCTGAAGCCAGTTACCTTCGGAAAAAGAGTTGGTAGCTCTTGATCCGG
CAAACAAACCACCGCTGGTAGCGGTGGTTTTTTTGTTTGCAAGCAGCAGATTACGCGCAGAAAAAAAGGA
TCTCAAGAAGATCCTTTGATCTTTTCTACGGGGTCTGACGCTCAGTGGAACGAAAACTCACGTTAAGGGA
TTTTGGTCATGAGATTATCAAAAAGGATCTTCACCTAGATCCTTTTAAATTAAAAATGAAGTTTTAAATC
AATCTAAAGTATATATGAGTAAACTTGGTCTGACAGTTACCAATGCTTAATCAGTGAGGCACCTATCTCA
GCGATCTGTCTATTTCGTTCATCCATAGTTGCCTGACTCCCCGTCGTGTAGATAACTACGATACGGGAGG
GCTTACCATCTGGCCCCAGTGCTGCAATGATACCGCGAGACCCACGCTCACCGGCTCCAGATTTATCAGC
AATAAACCAGCCAGCCGGAAGGGCCGAGCGCAGAAGTGGTCCTGCAACTTTATCCGCCTCCATCCAGTCT
ATTAATTGTTGCCGGGAAGCTAGAGTAAGTAGTTCGCCAGTTAATAGTTTGCGCAACGTTGTTGCCATTG
CTACAGGCATCGTGGTGTCACGCTCGTCGTTTGGTATGGCTTCATTCAGCTCCGGTTCCCAACGATCAAG
GCGAGTTACATGATCCCCCATGTTGTGCAAAAAAGCGGTTAGCTCCTTCGGTCCTCCGATCGTTGTCAGA
AGTAAGTTGGCCGCAGTGTTATCACTCATGGTTATGGCAGCACTGCATAATTCTCTTACTGTCATGCCAT
CCGTAAGATGCTTTTCTGTGACTGGTGAGTACTCAACCAAGTCATTCTGAGAATAGTGTATGCGGCGACC
GAGTTGCTCTTGCCCGGCGTCAATACGGGATAATACCGCGCCACATAGCAGAACTTTAAAAGTGCTCATC
ATTGGAAAACGTTCTTCGGGGCGAAAACTCTCAAGGATCTTACCGCTGTTGAGATCCAGTTCGATGTAAC
CCACTCGTGCACCCAACTGATCTTCAGCATCTTTTACTTTCACCAGCGTTTCTGGGTGAGCAAAAACAGG
AAGGCAAAATGCCGCAAAAAAGGGAATAAGGGCGACACGGAAATGTTGAATACTCATACTCTTCCTTTTT
CAATATTATTGAAGCATTTATCAGGGTTATTGTCTCATGAGCGGATACATATTTGAATGTATTTAGAAAA
ATAAACAAATAGGGGTTCCGCGCACATTTCCCCGAAAAGTGCCACCTGACGTCGACGGATCGGGAGATCT
CCCGATCCCCTATGGTGCACTCTCAGTACAATCTGCTCTGATGCCGCATAGTTAAGCCAGTATCTGCTCC
CTGCTTGTGTGTTGGAGGTCGCTGAGTAGTGCGCGAGCAAAATTTAAGCTACAACAAGGCAAGGCTTGAC
CGACAATTGCATGAAGAATCTGCTTAGGGTTAGGCGTTTTGCGCTGCTTCGCGATGTACGGGCCAGATAT
ACGCGTTGACATTGATTATTGACTAGTTATTAATAGTAATCAATTACGGGGTCATTAGTTCATAGCCCAT
ATATGGAGTTCCGCGTTACATAACTTACGGTAAATGGCCCGCCTGGCTGACCGCCCAACGACCCCCGCCC
ATTGACGTCAATAATGACGTATGTTCCCATAGTAACGCCAATAGGGACTTTCCATTGACGTCAATGGGTG
GAGTATTTACGGTAAACTGCCCACTTGGCAGTACATCAAGTGTATCATATGCCAAGTACGCCCCCTATTG
ACGTCAATGACGGTAAATGGCCCGCCTGGCATTATGCCCAGTACATGACCTTATGGGACTTTCCTACTTG
GCAGTACATCTACGTATTAGTCATCGCTATTACCATG
